Addgene plasmid #194549: pRK5-mEGFP-HMGB1-WT-IDR
Purpose: Mammalian Expression of mEGFP-HMGB1 WT IDR Fusion Protein
Depositing lab: Denes Hnisz. Publication: Aberrant phase separation and nucleolar dysfunction in rare genetic diseases. Mensah MA, Niskanen H, Magalhaes AP, Basu S, Kircher M, Sczakiel HL, Reiter AMV, Elsner J, Meinecke P, Biskup S, Chung BHY, Dombrowsky G, Eckmann-Scholz C, Hitz MP, Hoischen A, Holterhus PM, Hulsemann W, Kahrizi K, Kalscheuer VM, Kan A, Krumbiegel M, Kurth I, Leubner J, Longardt AC, Moritz JD, Najmabadi H, Skipalova K, Snijders Blok L, Tzschach A, Wiedersberg E, Zenker M, Garcia-Cabau C, Buschow R, Salvatella X, Kraushar ML, Mundlos S, Caliebe A, Spielmann M, Horn D, Hnisz D. Nature. 2023 Feb;614(7948):564-571. doi: 10.1038/s41586-022-05682-1. Epub 2023 Feb 8. PubMed 36755093.
Backbone
  Vector backbone: pRK5
  Vector type: Mammalian Expression
Growth in bacteria
  Bacterial resistance: Ampicillin, 100 μg/mL
  Growth temperature: 37°C
  Growth strain: DH5alpha
  Copy number: High Copy
Gene/Insert
  Gene/Insert name: HMGB1
  Species: H. sapiens (human)
  Entrez Gene: HMGB1 (a.k.a. HMG-1, HMG1, HMG3, SBP-1)
  Tag / fusion protein: mEGFP (N terminal on insert)
  Cloning method: Restriction Enzyme; 5′ cloning site unknown (unknown if destroyed)
Terms and licenses: Academic/Nonprofit Terms; Industry Terms: Not Available to Industry
How to cite: pRK5-mEGFP-HMGB1-WT-IDR was a gift from Denes Hnisz (Addgene plasmid # 194549 ; http://n2t.net/addgene:194549 ; RRID:Addgene_194549)
