[The description below was written by a language model from this plasmid's Addgene catalogue record and pLannotate feature annotations shown in this document.]
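Description:
pRK5-mEGFP-HMGB1-WT-IDR is a 5.6 kb mammalian expression plasmid built on the pRK5 backbone. It produces a fusion of monomeric EGFP to the wild-type intrinsically disordered region (IDR) of human HMGB1. In E. coli it is propagated as a high-copy plasmid from a ColE1/pUC-type origin and selected with ampicillin through the β-lactamase (AmpR) gene and its own promoter. The backbone also carries an M13 phage origin for single-stranded DNA production. Several remnants of lac, rop, bom and pUC cloning-site sequences are annotated only as fragments and appear to be vector legacy rather than functional parts. No mammalian selection marker is annotated, although an SV40 enhancer/early promoter region lies downstream of the expression cassette.

Expression is driven by the human cytomegalovirus immediate-early enhancer and promoter, followed by a short CMV intron A fragment and an SP6 promoter that could support in vitro transcription. The GFP coding region comes next; the automated annotation matches it to an EGFP derivative, which corresponds to the N-terminal mEGFP tag listed in the catalogue. A short HMGB1 segment of about 140 nt follows, consistent with only the IDR rather than the full-length protein. The annotation tool matched this segment to a hamster HMGB1 entry, but the catalogue records the insert as human. A brief hit to an IgH signal sequence fragment upstream of GFP is also annotated, and its significance is not stated. Transcripts end at an SV40 polyadenylation signal.

The construct is intended for expression of the fluorescent HMGB1 IDR in mammalian cells. The associated study concerns aberrant phase separation and nucleolar dysfunction in rare genetic diseases, so this plasmid plausibly serves as the wild-type reference for imaging IDR localisation and condensate behaviour.
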