Features (pLannotate 1.2.2; 22 found; start..end, strand, type, name):
     14..393     +  enhancer       CMV enhancer: human cytomegalovirus immediate early enhancer
    394..597     +  promoter       CMV promoter: human cytomegalovirus (CMV) immediate early promoter
    733..776     +  intron         CMV intron (fragment): modified intron A from human cytomegalovirus
    828..846     +  promoter       SP6 promoter: promoter for bacteriophage SP6 RNA polymerase
    850..887     +  CDS            IgH signal sequence (fragment): signal sequence from the mouse immunoglobulin heavy chain variable region
    939..1653    +  CDS            SiriusGFP (fragment): enhanced GFP (EGFP) derivative that exhibits robust folding and enhanced photostability (Zhong et al., 2019) mammalian codon-optimized
   1659..1802    +  CDS            HMGB1 (fragment): HMGB1_CRIGR - Also known as HMG-1, HMG1. Experimental evidence at protein level: Swiss-Prot protein existence level 1. In the extracellular compartment (following either active secretion or passive release) involved in regulation of the inflammatory response. Fully reduced HGMB1 (which subsequently gets oxidized after release) in association with CXCL12 mediates the recruitment of inflammatory cells during the initial phase of tissue injury; the CXCL12:HMGB1 complex triggers CXCR4 homodimerization. Induces the migration of monocyte-derived immature dendritic cells and seems to regulate adhesiv
   1905..1922    +  misc_feature   MCS (fragment): pUC18/19 multiple cloning site
   1943..2077    +  polyA_signal   SV40 poly(A) signal: SV40 polyadenylation signal
   2146..2503    +  promoter       SV40 promoter: SV40 enhancer and early promoter
   2522..2676    +  CDS            lacZα (fragment): LacZα fragment of β-galactosidase; lacZ fragment
   2682..2733    -  misc_feature   bom (fragment): basis of mobility region from pBR322
   2752..3132    +  rep_origin     M13 ori (sequence partly withheld): M13 bacteriophage origin of replication; arrow indicates direction of (+) strand synthesis
   3208..3257    -  misc_feature   bom (fragment): basis of mobility region from pBR322
   3359..3394    -  CDS            rop (fragment): Rop protein, which maintains plasmids at low copy number; rop
   3489..3593    +  promoter       AmpR promoter: bla
   3594..4454    +  CDS            AmpR: β-lactamase; bla; confers resistance to ampicillin, carbenicillin, and related antibiotics
   4625..5213    +  rep_origin     ori: high-copy-number ColE1/pMB1/pBR322/pUC origin of replication
   5396..5488    +  CDS            lacI (fragment): lac repressor; lacI; The lac repressor binds to the lac operator to inhibit transcription in E. coli. This inhibition can be relieved by adding lactose or isopropyl-β-D-thiogalactopyranoside (IPTG).
   5501..5522    +  protein_bind   CAP binding site: CAP binding activates transcription in the presence of cAMP. E. coli catabolite activator protein
   5537..5567    +  promoter       lac promoter: promoter for the E. coli lac operon
   5575..5591    +  protein_bind   lac operator: The lac repressor binds to the lac operator to inhibit transcription in E. coli. This inhibition can be relieved by adding lactose or isopropyl-β-D-thiogalactopyranoside (IPTG). lac repressor encoded by lacI
>Addgene plasmid #194549 | pRK5-mEGFP-HMGB1-WT-IDR | addgene full sequence | sequence record 385231 | Addgene NGS Result
TTCGAGCTCGCCCGACATTGATTATTGACTAGTTATTAATAGTAATCAATTACGGGGTCATTAGTTCATA
GCCCATATATGGAGTTCCGCGTTACATAACTTACGGTAAATGGCCCGCCTGGCTGACCGCCCAACGACCC
CCGCCCATTGACGTCAATAATGACGTATGTTCCCATAGTAACGCCAATAGGGACTTTCCATTGACGTCAA
TGGGTGGAGTATTTACGGTAAACTGCCCACTTGGCAGTACATCAAGTGTATCATATGCCAAGTACGCCCC
CTATTGACGTCAATGACGGTAAATGGCCCGCCTGGCATTATGCCCAGTACATGACCTTATGGGACTTTCC
TACTTGGCAGTACATCTACGTATTAGTCATCGCTATTACCATGGTGATGCGGTTTTGGCAGTACATCAAT
GGGCGTGGATAGCGGTTTGACTCACGGGGATTTCCAAGTCTCCACCCCATTGACGTCAATGGGAGTTTGT
TTTGGCACCAAAATCAACGGGACTTTCCAAAATGTCGTAACAACTCCGCCCCATTGACGCAAATGGGCGG
TAGGCGTGTACGGTGGGAGGTCTATATAAGCAGAGCTCGTTTAGTGAACCGTCAGATCGCCTGGAGACGC
CATCCACGCTGTTTTGACCTCCATAGAAGACACCGGGACCGATCCAGCCTCCGCGGCCGGGAACGGTGCA
TTGGAACGCGGATTCCCCGTGCCAAGAGTGACGTAAGTACCGCCTATAGAGTCTATAGGCCCACCCCCTT
GGCTTCGTTAGAACGCGGCTACAATTAATACATAACCTTATGTATCATACACATACGATTTAGGTGACAC
TATAGAATAACATCCACTTTGCCTTTCTCTCCACAGGTGTCCACTCCCAGGTCCAACTGCACCTCGGTTC
TATCGATTGAATTCGTACCGGTGCCACCATGGTGAGCAAGGGCGAGGAGCTGTTCACCGGGGTGGTGCCC
ATCCTGGTCGAGCTGGACGGCGACGTAAACGGCCACAAGTTCAGCGTGCGCGGCGAGGGCGAGGGCGATG
CCACCAACGGCAAGCTGACCCTGAAGTTCATCTGCACCACCGGCAAGCTGCCCGTGCCCTGGCCCACCCT
CGTGACCACCCTGACCTACGGCGTGCAGTGCTTCAGCCGCTACCCCGACCACATGAAGCAGCACGACTTC
TTCAAGTCCGCCATGCCCGAAGGCTACGTCCAGGAGCGCACCATCTCCTTCAAGGACGACGGCACCTACA
AGACCCGCGCCGAGGTGAAGTTCGAGGGCGACACCCTGGTGAACCGCATCGAGCTGAAGGGCATCGACTT
CAAGGAGGACGGCAACATCCTGGGGCACAAGCTGGAGTACAACTTCAACAGCCACAACGTCTATATCACG
GCCGACAAGCAGAAGAACGGCATCAAGGCGAACTTCAAGATCCGCCACAACGTCGAGGACGGCAGCGTGC
AGCTCGCCGACCACTACCAGCAGAACACCCCCATCGGCGACGGCCCCGTGCTGCTGCCCGACAACCACTA
CCTGAGCACCCAGTCCAAGCTGAGCAAAGACCCCAACGAGAAGCGCGATCACATGGTCCTGCTGGAGTTC
GTGACCGCCGCCGGGATCACTCTCGGCATGGACGAGCTGTACACGGCGAACACTGCTGCAGATGACAAGC
AGCCTTATGAAAAGAAGGCTGCGAAGCTGAAGGAAAAATATGAAAAGGATATTGCTGCATATCGAGCTAA
AGGAAAGCCTGATGCAGCAAAAAAGGGAGTTGTCAAGGCTGAAAAAAGCAAGAAAAAGAAGGAAGAGGAG
GAAGATGAGGAAGATGAAGAGGATGAGGAGGAGGAGGAAGATGAAGAAGATGAAGATGAAGAAGAAGATG
ATGATGATGAATAATCTAGAGTCGACCTGCAGAAGCTTGGCCGCCATGGCCCAACTTGTTTATTGCAGCT
TATAATGGTTACAAATAAAGCAATAGCATCACAAATTTCACAAATAAAGCATTTTTTTCACTGCATTCTA
GTTGTGGTTTGTCCAAACTCATCAATGTATCTTATCATGTCTGGATCGGGAATTAATTCGGCGCAGCACC
ATGGCCTGAAATAACCTCTGAAAGAGGAACTTGGTTAGGTACCTTCTGAGGCGGAAAGAACCAGCTGTGG
AATGTGTGTCAGTTAGGGTGTGGAAAGTCCCCAGGCTCCCCAGCAGGCAGAAGTATGCAAAGCATGCATC
TCAATTAGTCAGCAACCAGGTGTGGAAAGTCCCCAGGCTCCCCAGCAGGCAGAAGTATGCAAAGCATGCA
TCTCAATTAGTCAGCAACCATAGTCCCGCCCCTAACTCCGCCCATCCCGCCCCTAACTCCGCCCAGTTCC
GCCCATTCTCCGCCCCATGGCTGACTAATTTTTTTTATTTATGCAGAGGCCGAGGCCGCCTCGGCCTCTG
AGCTATTCCAGAAGTAGTGAGGAGGCTTTTTTGGAGGCCTAGGCTTTTGCAAAAAGCTGTTAACAGCTTG
GCACTGGCCGTCGTTTTACAACGTCGTGACTGGGAAAACCCTGGCGTTACCCAACTTAATCGCCTTGCAG
CACATCCCCCTTTCGCCAGCTGGCGTAATAGCGAAGAGGCCCGCACCGATCGCCCTTCCCAACAGTTGCG
CAGCCTGAATGGCGAATGGCGCCTGATGCGGTATTTTCTCCTTACGCATCTGTGCGGTATTTCACACCGC
ATA
[142 nt withheld, positions 2734-2875]
C
[141 nt withheld, positions 2877-3017]
CCTTTGACGTTGGAGTCCACGTTCTTT
[37 nt withheld, positions 3045-3081]
ACCCTATCTCGGGCTATTCTTTTGATTTATAAGGGATTTTGCCGATTTCGGCCTATTGGTTAAAAAATGA
GCTGATTTAACAAAAATTTAACGCGAATTTTAACAAAATATTAACGTTTACAATTTTATGGTGCACTCTC
AGTACAATCTGCTCTGATGCCGCATAGTTAAGCCAGCCCCGACACCCGCCAACACCCGCTGACGCGCCCT
GACGGGCTTGTCTGCTCCCGGCATCCGCTTACAGACAAGCTGTGACCGTCTCCGGGAGCTGCATGTGTCA
GAGGTTTTCACCGTCATCACCGAAACGCGCGAGACGAAAGGGCCTCGTGATACGCCTATTTTTATAGGTT
AATGTCATGATAATAATGGTTTCTTAGACGTCAGGTGGCACTTTTCGGGGAAATGTGCGCGGAACCCCTA
TTTGTTTATTTTTCTAAATACATTCAAATATGTATCCGCTCATGAGACAATAACCCTGATAAATGCTTCA
ATAATATTGAAAAAGGAAGAGTATGAGTATTCAACATTTCCGTGTCGCCCTTATTCCCTTTTTTGCGGCA
TTTTGCCTTCCTGTTTTTGCTCACCCAGAAACGCTGGTGAAAGTAAAAGATGCTGAAGATCAGTTGGGTG
CACGAGTGGGTTACATCGAACTGGATCTCAACAGCGGTAAGATCCTTGAGAGTTTTCGCCCCGAAGAACG
TTTTCCAATGATGAGCACTTTTAAAGTTCTGCTATGTGGCGCGGTATTATCCCGTATTGACGCCGGGCAA
GAGCAACTCGGTCGCCGCATACACTATTCTCAGAATGACTTGGTTGAGTACTCACCAGTCACAGAAAAGC
ATCTTACGGATGGCATGACAGTAAGAGAATTATGCAGTGCTGCCATAACCATGAGTGATAACACTGCGGC
CAACTTACTTCTGACAACGATCGGAGGACCGAAGGAGCTAACCGCTTTTTTGCACAACATGGGGGATCAT
GTAACTCGCCTTGATCGTTGGGAACCGGAGCTGAATGAAGCCATACCAAACGACGAGCGTGACACCACGA
TGCCTGTAGCAATGGCAACAACGTTGCGCAAACTATTAACTGGCGAACTACTTACTCTAGCTTCCCGGCA
ACAATTAATAGACTGGATGGAGGCGGATAAAGTTGCAGGACCACTTCTGCGCTCGGCCCTTCCGGCTGGC
TGGTTTATTGCTGATAAATCTGGAGCCGGTGAGCGTGGGTCTCGCGGTATCATTGCAGCACTGGGGCCAG
ATGGTAAGCCCTCCCGTATCGTAGTTATCTACACGACGGGGAGTCAGGCAACTATGGATGAACGAAATAG
ACAGATCGCTGAGATAGGTGCCTCACTGATTAAGCATTGGTAACTGTCAGACCAAGTTTACTCATATATA
CTTTAGATTGATTTAAAACTTCATTTTTAATTTAAAAGGATCTAGGTGAAGATCCTTTTTGATAATCTCA
TGACCAAAATCCCTTAACGTGAGTTTTCGTTCCACTGAGCGTCAGACCCCGTAGAAAAGATCAAAGGATC
TTCTTGAGATCCTTTTTTTCTGCGCGTAATCTGCTGCTTGCAAACAAAAAAACCACCGCTACCAGCGGTG
GTTTGTTTGCCGGATCAAGAGCTACCAACTCTTTTTCCGAAGGTAACTGGCTTCAGCAGAGCGCAGATAC
CAAATACTGTTCTTCTAGTGTAGCCGTAGTTAGGCCACCACTTCAAGAACTCTGTAGCACCGCCTACATA
CCTCGCTCTGCTAATCCTGTTACCAGTGGCTGCTGCCAGTGGCGATAAGTCGTGTCTTACCGGGTTGGAC
TCAAGACGATAGTTACCGGATAAGGCGCAGCGGTCGGGCTGAACGGGGGGTTCGTGCACACAGCCCAGCT
TGGAGCGAACGACCTACACCGAACTGAGATACCTACAGCGTGAGCTATGAGAAAGCGCCACGCTTCCCGA
AGGGAGAAAGGCGGACAGGTATCCGGTAAGCGGCAGGGTCGGAACAGGAGAGCGCACGAGGGAGCTTCCA
GGGGGAAACGCCTGGTATCTTTATAGTCCTGTCGGGTTTCGCCACCTCTGACTTGAGCGTCGATTTTTGT
GATGCTCGTCAGGGGGGCGGAGCCTATGGAAAAACGCCAGCAACGCGGCCTTTTTACGGTTCCTGGCCTT
TTGCTGGCCTTTTGCTCACATGTTCTTTCCTGCGTTATCCCCTGATTCTGTGGATAACCGTATTACCGCC
TTTGAGTGAGCTGATACCGCTCGCCGCAGCCGAACGACCGAGCGCAGCGAGTCAGTGAGCGAGGAAGCGG
AAGAGCGCCCAATACGCAAACCGCCTCTCCCCGCGCGTTGGCCGATTCATTAATGCAGCTGGCACGACAG
GTTTCCCGACTGGAAAGCGGGCAGTGAGCGCAACGCAATTAATGTGAGTTAGCTCACTCATTAGGCACCC
CAGGCTTTACACTTTATGCTTCCGGCTCGTATGTTGTGTGGAATTGTGAGCGGATAACAATTTCACACAG
GAAACAGCTATGACATGATTACGAATTAA
